>Addgene plasmid #76361 | TBK1 gRNA (BRDN0001145663) | addgene full sequence | sequence record 185692 | Addgene Assembled Sequence
CCCGGGTGCAAAGATGGATAAAGTTTTAAACAGAGAGGAATCTTTGCAGCTAATGGACCTTCTAGGTCTT
GAAAGGAGTGGGAATTGGCTCCGGTGCCCGTCAGTGGGCAGAGCGCACATCGCCCACAGTCCCCGAGAAG
TTGGGGGGAGGGGTCGGCAATTGATCCGGTGCCTAGAGAAGGTGGCGCGGGGTAAACTGGGAAAGTGATG
TCGTGTACTGGCTCCGCCTTTTTCCCGAGGGTGGGGGAGAACCGTATATAAGTGCAGTAGTCGCCGTGAA
CGTTCTTTTTCGCAACGGGTTTGCCGCCAGAACACAGGTAAGTGCCGTGTGTGGTTCCCGCGGGCCTGGC
CTCTTTACGGGTTATGGCCCTTGCGTGCCTTGAATTACTTCCACCTGGCTGCAGTACGTGATTCTTGATC
CCGAGCTTCGGGTTGGAAGTGGGTGGGAGAGTTCGAGGCCTTGCGCTTAAGGAGCCCCTTCGCCTCGTGC
TTGAGTTGAGGCCTGGCCTGGGCGCTGGGGCCGCCGCGTGCGAATCTGGTGGCACCTTCGCGCCTGTCTC
GCTGCTTTCGATAAGTCTCTAGCCATTTAAAATTTTTGATGACCTGCTGCGACGCTTTTTTTCTGGCAAG
ATAGTCTTGTAAATGCGGGCCAAGATCTGCACACTGGTATTTCGGTTTTTGGGGCCGCGGGCGGCGACGG
GGCCCGTGCGTCCCAGCGCACATGTTCGGCGAGGCGGGGCCTGCGAGCGCGGCCACCGAGAATCGGACGG
GGGTAGTCTCAAGCTGGCCGGCCTGCTCTGGTGCCTGGCCTCGCGCCGCCGTGTATCGCCCCGCCCTGGG
CGGCAAGGCTGGCCCGGTCGGCACCAGTTGCGTGAGCGGAAAGATGGCCGCTTCCCGGCCCTGCTGCAGG
GAGCTCAAAATGGAGGACGCGGCGCTCGGGAGAGCGGGCGGGTGAGTCACCCACACAAAGGAAAAGGGCC
TTTCCGTCCTCAGCCGTCGCTTCATGTGACTCCACGGAGTACCGGGCGCCGTCCAGGCACCTCGATTAGT
TCTCGAGCTTTTGGAGTACGTCGTCTTTAGGTTGGGGGGAGGGGTTTTATGCGATGGAGTTTCCCCACAC
TGAGTGGGTGGAGACTGAAGTTAGGCCAGCTTGGCACTTGATGTAATTCTCCTTGGAATTTGCCCTTTTT
GAGTTTGGATCTTGGTTCATTCTCAAGCCTCAGACAGTGGTTCAAAGTTTTTTTCTTCCATTTCAGGTGT
CGTGACGTACGGCCACCATGACCGAGTACAAGCCCACGGTGCGCCTCGCCACCCGCGACGACGTCCCCAG
GGCCGTACGCACCCTCGCCGCCGCGTTCGCCGACTACCCCGCCACGCGCCACACCGTCGATCCGGACCGC
CACATCGAGCGGGTCACCGAGCTGCAAGAACTCTTCCTCACGCGCGTCGGGCTCGACATCGGCAAGGTGT
GGGTCGCGGACGACGGCGCCGCCGTGGCGGTCTGGACCACGCCGGAGAGCGTCGAAGCGGGGGCGGTGTT
CGCCGAGATCGGCCCGCGCATGGCCGAGTTGAGCGGTTCCCGGCTGGCCGCGCAGCAACAGATGGAAGGC
CTCCTGGCGCCGCACCGGCCCAAGGAGCCCGCGTGGTTCCTGGCCACCGTCGGAGTCTCGCCCGACCACC
AGGGCAAGGGTCTGGGCAGCGCCGTCGTGCTCCCCGGAGTGGAGGCGGCCGAGCGCGCCGGGGTGCCCGC
CTTCCTGGAGACCTCCGCGCCCCGCAACCTCCCCTTCTACGAGCGGCTCGGCTTCACCGTCACCGCCGAC
GTCGAGGTGCCCGAAGGACCGCGCACCTGGTGCATGACCCGCAAGCCCGGTGCCTGAACGCGTTAAGTCG
ACAATCAACCTCTGGATTACAAAATTTGTGAAAGATTGACTGGTATTCTTAACTATGTTGCTCCTTTTAC
GCTATGTGGATACGCTGCTTTAATGCCTTTGTATCATGCTATTGCTTCCCGTATGGCTTTCATTTTCTCC
TCCTTGTATAAATCCTGGTTGCTGTCTCTTTATGAGGAGTTGTGGCCCGTTGTCAGGCAACGTGGCGTGG
TGTGCACTGTGTTTGCTGACGCAACCCCCACTGGTTGGGGCATTGCCACCACCTGTCAGCTCCTTTCCGG
GACTTTCGCTTTCCCCCTCCCTATTGCCACGGCGGAACTCATCGCCGCCTGCCTTGCCCGCTGCTGGACA
GGGGCTCGGCTGTTGGGCACTGACAATTCCGTGGTGTTGTCGGGGAAATCATCGTCCTTTCCTTGGCTGC
TCGCCTGTGTTGCCACCTGGATTCTGCGCGGGACGTCCTTCTGCTACGTCCCTTCGGCCCTCAATCCAGC
GGACCTTCCTTCCCGCGGCCTGCTGCCGGCTCTGCGGCCTCTTCCGCGTCTTCGCCTTCGCCCTCAGACG
AGTCGGATCTCCCTTTGGGCCGCCTCCCCGCGTCGACTTTAAGACCAATGACTTACAAGGCAGCTGTAGA
TCTTAGCCACTTTTTAAAAGAAAAGGGGGGACTGGAAGGGCTAATTCACTCCCAACGAAGACAAGATCTG
CTTTTTGCTTGTACTGGGTCTCTCTGGTTAGACCAGATCTGAGCCTGGGAGCTCTCTGGCTAACTAGGGA
ACCCACTGCTTAAGCCTCAATAAAGCTTGCCTTGAGTGCTTCAAGTAGTGTGTGCCCGTCTGTTGTGTGA
CTCTGGTAACTAGAGATCCCTCAGACCCTTTTAGTCAGTGTGGAAAATCTCTAGCAGTACGTATAGTAGT
TCATGTCATCTTATTATTCAGTATTTATAACTTGCAAAGAAATGAATATCAGAGAGTGAGAGGAACTTGT
TTATTGCAGCTTATAATGGTTACAAATAAAGCAATAGCATCACAAATTTCACAAATAAAGCATTTTTTTC
ACTGCATTCTAGTTGTGGTTTGTCCAAACTCATCAATGTATCTTATCATGTCTGGCTCTAGCTATCCCGC
CCCTAACTCCGCCCATCCCGCCCCTAACTCCGCCCAGTTCCGCCCATTCTCCGCCCCATGGCTGACTAAT
TTTTTTTATTTATGCAGAGGCCGAGGCCGCCTCGGCCTCTGAGCTATTCCAGAAGTAGTGAGGAGGCTTT
TTTGGAGGCCTAGGGACGTACCCAATTCGCCCTATAGTGAGTCGTATTACGCGCGCTCACTGGCCGTCGT
TTTACAACGTCGTGACTGGGAAAACCCTGGCGTTACCCAACTTAATCGCCTTGCAGCACATCCCCCTTTC
GCCAGCTGGCGTAATAGCGAAGAGGCCCGCACCGATCGCCCTTCCCAACAGTTGCGCAGCCTGAATGGCG
AATGGG
[124 nt withheld, positions 3367-3490]
C
[91 nt withheld, positions 3492-3582]
A
[49 nt withheld, positions 3584-3632]
CCTTTGACGTTGGAGTCCACGTTCTTT
[37 nt withheld, positions 3660-3696]
ACCCTATCTCGGTCTATTCTTTTGATTTATAAGGGATTTTGCCGATTTCGGCCTATTGGTTAAAAAATGA
GCTGATTTAACAAAAATTTAACGCGAATTTTAACAAAATATTAACGCTTACAATTTAGGTGGCACTTTTC
GGGGAAATGTGCGCGGAACCCCTATTTGTTTATTTTTCTAAATACATTCAAATATGTATCCGCTCATGAG
ACAATAACCCTGATAAATGCTTCAATAATATTGAAAAAGGAAGAGTATGAGTATTCAACATTTCCGTGTC
GCCCTTATTCCCTTTTTTGCGGCATTTTGCCTTCCTGTTTTTGCTCACCCAGAAACGCTGGTGAAAGTAA
AAGATGCTGAAGATCAGTTGGGTGCACGAGTGGGTTACATCGAACTGGATCTCAACAGCGGTAAGATCCT
TGAGAGTTTTCGCCCCGAAGAACGTTTTCCAATGATGAGCACTTTTAAAGTTCTGCTATGTGGCGCGGTA
TTATCCCGTATTGACGCCGGGCAAGAGCAACTCGGTCGCCGCATACACTATTCTCAGAATGACTTGGTTG
AGTACTCACCAGTCACAGAAAAGCATCTTACGGATGGCATGACAGTAAGAGAATTATGCAGTGCTGCCAT
AACCATGAGTGATAACACTGCGGCCAACTTACTTCTGACAACGATCGGAGGACCGAAGGAGCTAACCGCT
TTTTTGCACAACATGGGGGATCATGTAACTCGCCTTGATCGTTGGGAACCGGAGCTGAATGAAGCCATAC
CAAACGACGAGCGTGACACCACGATGCCTGTAGCAATGGCAACAACGTTGCGCAAACTATTAACTGGCGA
ACTACTTACTCTAGCTTCCCGGCAACAATTAATAGACTGGATGGAGGCGGATAAAGTTGCAGGACCACTT
CTGCGCTCGGCCCTTCCGGCTGGCTGGTTTATTGCTGATAAATCTGGAGCCGGTGAGCGTGGGTCTCGCG
GTATCATTGCAGCACTGGGGCCAGATGGTAAGCCCTCCCGTATCGTAGTTATCTACACGACGGGGAGTCA
GGCAACTATGGATGAACGAAATAGACAGATCGCTGAGATAGGTGCCTCACTGATTAAGCATTGGTAACTG
TCAGACCAAGTTTACTCATATATACTTTAGATTGATTTAAAACTTCATTTTTAATTTAAAAGGATCTAGG
TGAAGATCCTTTTTGATAATCTCATGACCAAAATCCCTTAACGTGAGTTTTCGTTCCACTGAGCGTCAGA
CCCCGTAGAAAAGATCAAAGGATCTTCTTGAGATCCTTTTTTTCTGCGCGTAATCTGCTGCTTGCAAACA
AAAAAACCACCGCTACCAGCGGTGGTTTGTTTGCCGGATCAAGAGCTACCAACTCTTTTTCCGAAGGTAA
CTGGCTTCAGCAGAGCGCAGATACCAAATACTGTTCTTCTAGTGTAGCCGTAGTTAGGCCACCACTTCAA
GAACTCTGTAGCACCGCCTACATACCTCGCTCTGCTAATCCTGTTACCAGTGGCTGCTGCCAGTGGCGAT
AAGTCGTGTCTTACCGGGTTGGACTCAAGACGATAGTTACCGGATAAGGCGCAGCGGTCGGGCTGAACGG
GGGGTTCGTGCACACAGCCCAGCTTGGAGCGAACGACCTACACCGAACTGAGATACCTACAGCGTGAGCT
ATGAGAAAGCGCCACGCTTCCCGAAGGGAGAAAGGCGGACAGGTATCCGGTAAGCGGCAGGGTCGGAACA
GGAGAGCGCACGAGGGAGCTTCCAGGGGGAAACGCCTGGTATCTTTATAGTCCTGTCGGGTTTCGCCACC
TCTGACTTGAGCGTCGATTTTTGTGATGCTCGTCAGGGGGGCGGAGCCTATGGAAAAACGCCAGCAACGC
GGCCTTTTTACGGTTCCTGGCCTTTTGCTGGCCTTTTGCTCACATGTTCTTTCCTGCGTTATCCCCTGAT
TCTGTGGATAACCGTATTACCGCCTTTGAGTGAGCTGATACCGCTCGCCGCAGCCGAACGACCGAGCGCA
GCGAGTCAGTGAGCGAGGAAGCGGAAGAGCGCCCAATACGCAAACCGCCTCTCCCCGCGCGTTGGCCGAT
TCATTAATGCAGCTGGCACGACAGGTTTCCCGACTGGAAAGCGGGCAGTGAGCGCAACGCAATTAATGTG
AGTTAGCTCACTCATTAGGCACCCCAGGCTTTACACTTTATGCTTCCGGCTCGTATGTTGTGTGGAATTG
TGAGCGGATAACAATTTCACACAGGAAACAGCTATGACCATGATTACGCCAAGCGCGCAATTAACCCTCA
CTAAAGGGAACAAAAGCTGGAGCTGCAAGCTTAATGTAGTCTTATGCAATACTCTTGTAGTCTTGCAACA
TGGTAACGATGAGTTAGCAACATGCCTTACAAGGAGAGAAAAAGCACCGTGCATGCCGATTGGTGGAAGT
AAGGTGGTACGATCGTGCCTTATTAGGAAGGCAACAGACGGGTCTGACATGGATTGGACGAACCACTGAA
TTGCCGCATTGCAGAGATATTGTATTTAAGTGCCTAGCTCGATACATAAACGGGTCTCTCTGGTTAGACC
AGATCTGAGCCTGGGAGCTCTCTGGCTAACTAGGGAACCCACTGCTTAAGCCTCAATAAAGCTTGCCTTG
AGTGCTTCAAGTAGTGTGTGCCCGTCTGTTGTGTGACTCTGGTAACTAGAGATCCCTCAGACCCTTTTAG
TCAGTGTGGAAAATCTCTAGCAGTGGCGCCCGAACAGGGACTTGAAAGCGAAAGGGAAACCAGAGGAGCT
CTCTCGACGCAGGACTCGGCTTGCTGAAGCGCGCACGGCAAGAGGCGAGGGGCGGCGACTGGTGAGTACG
CCAAAAATTTTGACTAGCGGAGGCTAGAAGGAGAGAGATGGGTGCGAGAGCGTCAGTATTAAGCGGGGGA
GAATTAGATCGCGATGGGAAAAAATTCGGTTAAGGCCAGGGGGAAAGAAAAAATATAAATTAAAACATAT
AGTATGGGCAAGCAGGGAGCTAGAACGATTCGCAGTTAATCCTGGCCTGTTAGAAACATCAGAAGGCTGT
AGACAAATACTGGGACAGCTACAACCATCCCTTCAGACAGGATCAGAAGAACTTAGATCATTATATAATA
CAGTAGCAACCCTCTATTGTGTGCATCAAAGGATAGAGATAAAAGACACCAAGGAAGCTTTAGACAAGAT
AGAGGAAGAGCAAAACAAAAGTAAGACCACCGCACAGCAAGCGGCCGCTGATCTTCAGACCTGGAGGAGG
AGATATGAGGGACAATTGGAGAAGTGAATTATATAAATATAAAGTAGTAAAAATTGAACCATTAGGAGTA
GCACCCACCAAGGCAAAGAGAAGAGTGGTGCAGAGAGAAAAAAGAGCAGTGGGAATAGGAGCTTTGTTCC
TTGGGTTCTTGGGAGCAGCAGGAAGCACTATGGGCGCAGCGTCAATGACGCTGACGGTACAGGCCAGACA
ATTATTGTCTGGTATAGTGCAGCAGCAGAACAATTTGCTGAGGGCTATTGAGGCGCAACAGCATCTGTTG
CAACTCACAGTCTGGGGCATCAAGCAGCTCCAGGCAAGAATCCTGGCTGTGGAAAGATACCTAAAGGATC
AACAGCTCCTGGGGATTTGGGGTTGCTCTGGAAAACTCATTTGCACCACTGCTGTGCCTTGGAATGCTAG
TTGGAGTAATAAATCTCTGGAACAGATTTGGAATCACACGACCTGGATGGAGTGGGACAGAGAAATTAAC
AATTACACAAGCTTAATACACTCCTTAATTGAAGAATCGCAAAACCAGCAAGAAAAGAATGAACAAGAAT
TATTGGAATTAGATAAATGGGCAAGTTTGTGGAATTGGTTTAACATAACAAATTGGCTGTGGTATATAAA
ATTATTCATAATGATAGTAGGAGGCTTGGTAGGTTTAAGAATAGTTTTTGCTGTACTTTCTATAGTGAAT
AGAGTTAGGCAGGGATATTCACCATTATCGTTTCAGACCCACCTCCCAACCCCGAGGGGACCCAGAGAGG
GCCTATTTCCCATGATTCCTTCATATTTGCATATACGATACAAGGCTGTTAGAGAGATAATTAGAATTAA
TTTGACTGTAAACACAAAGATATTAGTACAAAATACGTGACGTAGAAAGTAATAATTTCTTGGGTAGTTT
GCAGTTTTAAAATTATGTTTTAAAATGGACTATCATATGCTTACCGTAACTTGAAAGTATTTCGATTTCT
TGGCTTTATATATCTTGTGGAAAGGACGAAACACCGAATCAAGAACTTATCTACGAGTTTTAGAGCTAGA
AATAGCAAGTTAAAATAAGGCTAGTCCGTTATCAACTTGAAAAAGTGGCACCGAGTCGGTGCTTTTTTAA
GCTTGGCGTAACTAGATCTTGAGACAAATGGCAGTATTCATCCACAATTTTAAAAGAAAAGGGGGGATTG
GGGGGTACAGTGCAGGGGAAAGAATAGTAGACATAATAGCAACAGACATACAAACTAAAGAATTACAAAA
ACAAATTACAAAAATTCAAAATTTTCGGGTTTATTACAGGGACAGCAGAGATCCACTTTGGCGCCGGCTC
GAGGGGG
Features (pLannotate 1.2.2; 29 found; start..end, strand, type, name):
     14..80      +  CDS            small t antigen (fragment): SV40 (simian virus 40) small t antigen
    106..317     +  promoter       EF-1α core promoter: core promoter for human elongation factor EF-1α
    318..1256    +  intron         EF-1α intron A: intron upstream of the start codon of human EF-1α
   1278..1877    +  CDS            PuroR (fragment): puromycin N-acetyltransferase; pac from Streptomyces; confers resistance to puromycin
   1893..2481    +  misc_feature   WPRE: woodchuck hepatitis virus posttranscriptional regulatory element
   2532..2551    +  misc_feature   cPPT/CTS (fragment): central polypurine tract and central termination sequence of HIV-1
   2553..2786    +  LTR            3' LTR (ΔU3): self-inactivating 3' long terminal repeat (LTR) from HIV-1
   2864..2985    +  polyA_signal   SV40 poly(A) signal: SV40 polyadenylation signal
   3025..3160    +  rep_origin     SV40 ori: SV40 origin of replication
   3181..3199    -  promoter       T7 promoter: promoter for bacteriophage T7 RNA polymerase
   3207..3362    +  CDS            lacZα (fragment): LacZα fragment of β-galactosidase; lacZ fragment
   3367..3795    +  rep_origin     f1 ori (sequence partly withheld): f1 bacteriophage origin of replication; arrow indicates direction of (+) strand synthesis
   3848..3952    +  promoter       AmpR promoter: bla
   3953..4813    +  CDS            AmpR: β-lactamase; bla; confers resistance to ampicillin, carbenicillin, and related antibiotics
   4984..5572    +  rep_origin     ori: high-copy-number ColE1/pMB1/pBR322/pUC origin of replication
   5755..5847    +  CDS            lacI (fragment): lac repressor; lacI; The lac repressor binds to the lac operator to inhibit transcription in E. coli. This inhibition can be relieved by adding lactose or isopropyl-β-D-thiogalactopyranoside (IPTG).
   5860..5881    +  protein_bind   CAP binding site: CAP binding activates transcription in the presence of cAMP. E. coli catabolite activator protein
   5896..5926    +  promoter       lac promoter: promoter for the E. coli lac operon
   5934..5950    +  protein_bind   lac operator: The lac repressor binds to the lac operator to inhibit transcription in E. coli. This inhibition can be relieved by adding lactose or isopropyl-β-D-thiogalactopyranoside (IPTG). lac repressor encoded by lacI
   5995..6013    +  promoter       T3 promoter: promoter for bacteriophage T3 RNA polymerase
   6041..6267    +  promoter       RSV promoter: Rous sarcoma virus enhancer/promoter
   6268..6448    +  LTR            5' LTR (truncated): truncated 5' long terminal repeat (LTR) from HIV-1
   6495..6620    +  misc_feature   HIV-1 Ψ: packaging signal of human immunodeficiency virus type 1
   6604..6967    +  CDS            HIV-1 gag (fragment): gag protein from human immunodeficiency virus 1; gag
   7113..7346    +  misc_feature   RRE: The Rev response element (RRE) of HIV-1 allows for Rev-dependent mRNA export from the nucleus to the cytoplasm.
   7723..7749    +  CDS            Rev (fragment): human immunodeficiency virus 1 (HIV-1) Rev protein; rev; enhances nuclear export of unspliced and incompletely spliced viral mRNAs
   7753..7993    +  promoter       U6 promoter: RNA polymerase III promoter for human U6 snRNA
   8023..8098    +  misc_RNA       gRNA scaffold: guide RNA scaffold for the Streptococcus pyogenes CRISPR/Cas9 system
   8154..8271    +  misc_feature   cPPT/CTS: central polypurine tract and central termination sequence of HIV-1
