[The description below was written by a language model from this plasmid's Addgene catalogue record and pLannotate feature annotations shown in this document.]
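Description:
TBK1 gRNA (BRDN0001145663) is a third-generation lentiviral CRISPR guide plasmid built on the lentiGuide-Puro backbone and designed to express a single guide RNA against human TBK1 (designed against reference transcript NM_013254.3). It is maintained in E. coli as a high-copy plasmid through a ColE1/pUC-type origin and selected with ampicillin via the β-lactamase gene. The backbone also carries an f1 origin, an SV40 origin and poly(A) signal, and residual lac, T7 and T3 cloning-vector elements.

The lentiviral transfer cassette begins with an RSV promoter fused to a truncated HIV-1 5' LTR, which makes genomic RNA production independent of Tat. This is followed by the Ψ packaging signal with a partial gag sequence and the Rev response element for nuclear export of the unspliced genome. A self-inactivating ΔU3 3' LTR closes the cassette, so the integrated provirus lacks LTR promoter activity. Within it, the human U6 RNA polymerase III promoter drives the TBK1-specific spacer joined to the Streptococcus pyogenes Cas9 guide scaffold. This unit is followed by a cPPT/CTS, an element that aids nuclear import of the viral genome. An EF-1α core promoter with its intron A then expresses puromycin N-acetyltransferase for selection of transduced mammalian cells, and a WPRE enhances transcript expression.

The plasmid does not encode Cas9, so it must be used together with a separate Cas9 vector or in cells that already express the nuclease. It belongs to a human kinome gRNA collection and is suited to knocking out TBK1 in human cells by lentiviral delivery.
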