Addgene plasmid #76361: TBK1 gRNA (BRDN0001145663)
Purpose: 3rd generation lentiviral gRNA plasmid targeting human TBK1
Depositing lab: John Doench & David Root. Depositing organization: Broad Institute. Publication: Optimized sgRNA design to maximize activity and minimize off-target effects of CRISPR-Cas9. Doench JG, Fusi N, Sullender M, Hegde M, Vaimberg EW, Donovan KF, Smith I, Tothova Z, Wilen C, Orchard R, Virgin HW, Listgarten J, Root DE. Nat Biotechnol. 2016 Jan 18. doi: 10.1038/nbt.3437. PubMed 26780180.
Backbone
  Vector backbone: lentiGuide-Puro
  Backbone manufacturer: Zhang Lab (Addgene plasmid # 52963)
  Vector type: Mammalian Expression, Lentiviral, CRISPR
  Selectable markers: Puromycin
Growth in bacteria
  Bacterial resistance: Ampicillin, 100 μg/mL
  Growth temperature: 37°C
  Growth strain: DH5alpha
  Copy number: High Copy
Gene/Insert
  Gene/Insert name: TBK1 (alt names: TBK1; NM_013254.3)
  gRNA/shRNA sequence: AATCAAGAACTTATCTACGA
  Species: H. sapiens (human)
  Entrez Gene: TBK1 (a.k.a. FTDALS4, IIAE8, NAK, T2K)
  Promoter: hU6
  Cloning method: Unknown
  Sequencing primers: 5′ U6-F; 3′ pS2-R
Terms and licenses: Academic/Nonprofit Terms; Industry Terms: Not Available to Industry
Depositor comments: The gRNA was designed to target the following Genbank reference sequence(s): NM_013254.3. Note that this plasmid does NOT contain Cas9. It should be used in conjunction with lentiCas9-Blast (Addgene #52962) or otherwise with cell lines already expressing Cas9. Browse the full kinome gRNA library at http://www.addgene.org/pooled-library/broadgpp-human-kinome/ or visit http://www.broadinstitute.org/rnai/public/ for detailed protocols and information.
How to cite: TBK1 gRNA (BRDN0001145663) was a gift from John Doench & David Root (Addgene plasmid # 76361 ; http://n2t.net/addgene:76361 ; RRID:Addgene_76361)
