>Addgene plasmid #76361 | TBK1 gRNA (BRDN0001145663) | depositor partial sequence | sequence record 143821 | Target Sequence
AATCAAGAACTTATCTACGA
