>Addgene plasmid #76361 | TBK1 gRNA (BRDN0001145663) | addgene partial sequence | sequence record 185691 | hU6-F
AGAAAGTAATAATTTCTTGGGTAGTTTGCAGTTTTAAAATTATGTTTTAAAATGGACTATCATATGCTTA
CCGTAACTTGAAAGTATTTCGATTTCTTGGCTTTATATATCTTGTGGAAAGGACGAAACACCGAATCAAG
AACTTATCTACGAGTTTTAGAGCTAGAAATAGCAAGTTAAAATAAGGCTAGTCCGTTATCAACTTGAAAA
AGTGGCACCGAGTCGGTGCTTTTTTAAGCTTGGCGTAACTAGATCTTGAGACAAATGGCAGTATTCATCC
ACAATTTTAAAAGAAAAGGGGGGATTGGGGGGTACAGTGCAGGGGAAAGAATAGTAGACATAATAGCAAC
AGACATACAAACTAAAGAATTACAAAAACAAATTACAAAAATTCAAAATTTTCGGGTTTATTACAGGGAC
AGCAGAGATCCACTTTGGCGCCGGCTCGAGGGGGCCCGGGTGCAAAGATGGATAAAGTTTTAAACAGAGA
GGAATCTTTGCAGCTAATGGACCTTCTAGGTCTTGAAAGGAGTGGGAATTGGCTCCGGTGCCCGTCAGTG
GGCAGAGCGC
